>Addgene plasmid #146518 | pCIneo-lambdaN-HA-HsTNRC6C-MID2-Cterm_H | depositor full sequence | sequence record 288964 | Full Sequence
TCAATATTGGCCATTAGCCATATTATTCATTGGTTATATAGCATAAATCAATATTGGCTATTGGCCATTG
CATACGTTGTATCTATATCATAATATGTACATTTATATTGGCTCATGTCCAATATGACCGCCATGTTGGC
ATTGATTATTGACTAGTTATTAATAGTAATCAATTACGGGGTCATTAGTTCATAGCCCATATATGGAGTT
CCGCGTTACATAACTTACGGTAAATGGCCCGCCTGGCTGACCGCCCAACGACCCCCGCCCATTGACGTCA
ATAATGACGTATGTTCCCATAGTAACGCCAATAGGGACTTTCCATTGACGTCAATGGGTGGAGTATTTAC
GGTAAACTGCCCACTTGGCAGTACATCAAGTGTATCATATGCCAAGTCCGCCCCCTATTGACGTCAATGA
CGGTAAATGGCCCGCCTGGCATTATGCCCAGTACATGACCTTACGGGACTTTCCTACTTGGCAGTACATC
TACGTATTAGTCATCGCTATTACCATGGTGATGCGGTTTTGGCAGTACACCAATGGGCGTGGATAGCGGT
TTGACTCACGGGGATTTCCAAGTCTCCACCCCATTGACGTCAATGGGAGTTTGTTTTGGCACCAAAATCA
ACGGGACTTTCCAAAATGTCGTAACAACTGCGATCGCCCGCCCCGTTGACGCAAATGGGCGGTAGGCGTG
TACGGTGGGAGGTCTATATAAGCAGAGCTCGTTTAGTGAACCGTCAGATCACTAGAAGCTTTATTGCGGT
AGTTTATCACAGTTAAATTGCTAACGCAGTCAGTGCTTCTGACACAACAGTCTCGAACTTAAGCTGCAGT
GACTCTCTTAAGGTAGCCTTGCAGAAGTTGGTCGTGAGGCACTGGGCAGGTAAGTATCAAGGTTACAAGA
CAGGTTTAAGGAGACCAATAGAAACTGGGCTTGTCGAGACAGAGAAGACTCTTGCGTTTCTGATAGGCAC
CTATTGGTCTTACTGACATCCACTTTGCCTTTCTCTCCACAGGTGTCCACTCCCAGTTCAATTACAGCTC
TTAAGGCTAGAGTACTTAATACGACTCACTATAGGCTAGCCACCATGGACGCACAAACACGACGACGTGA
GCGTCGCGCTGAGAAACAAGCTCAATGGAAAGCTGCAAACCCACCGCTCGAGGCTGCCCAAGCTTACACC
ATGGCCTACCCATATGATGTTCCAGATTACGCTTCACTCGACGCGGATCCCGTCGAATTCGTCCCCACTG
GGCCTACCATCAACACCACCATCCAGGATGTCAACCGCTACCTCCTCAAGAGTGGAGGTAAACTGTCAGA
CATCAAATCGACGTGGTCCTCTGGCCCTACCTCCCACACGCAAGCCTCTCTGTCTCATGAACTATGGAAG
GTGCCCAGAAACAGTACTGCACCCACGAGGCCACCTCCAGGGTTAACCAATCCCAAGCCCTCCTCCACCT
GGGGTGCCAGCCCCCTCGGCTGGACCAGCTCCTACTCCTCGGGTTCTGCCTGGAGCACCGACACCTCAGG
ACCCACTTCCAGCTGGCAGTCCAGCAGCGCGTCCAGCCAGCCGCGGCTCAGCGCAGCGGGCAGCTCCCAT
GGCCTGGTACGCAGCGACGCTGGCCACTGGAACGCCCCGTGCCTGGGTGGCAAGGGGAGCAGTGAGCTGC
TGTGGGGCGGGGTGCCCCAGTACTCCAGCAGCCTGTGGGGCCCGCCCAGCGCCGACGACAGCAGGGTGAT
AGGCAGCCCCACGCCGCTAACCACCCTGCTGCCTGGGGACCTGCTCAGCGGGGAGTCCCTGTAGGCGGCC
GCTTCCCTTTAGTGAGGGTTAATGCTTCGAGCAGACATGATAAGATACATTGATGAGTTTGGACAAACCA
CAACTAGAATGCAGTGAAAAAAATGCTTTATTTGTGAAATTTGTGATGCTATTGCTTTATTTGTAACCAT
TATAAGCTGCAATAAACAAGTTAACAACAACAATTGCATTCATTTTATGTTTCAGGTTCAGGGGGAGATG
TGGGAGGTTTTTTAAAGCAAGTAAAACCTCTACAAATGTGGTAAAATCCGATAAGGATCGATCCGGGCTG
GCGTAATAGCGAAGAGGCCCGCACCGATCGCCCTTCCCAACAGTTGCGCAGCCTGAATGGCGAATGG
[124 nt withheld, positions 2168-2291]
C
[91 nt withheld, positions 2293-2383]
A
[49 nt withheld, positions 2385-2433]
CCTTTGACGTTGGAGTCCACGTTCTTT
[37 nt withheld, positions 2461-2497]
ACCCTATCTCGGTCTATTCTTTTGATTTATAAGGGATTTTGCCGATTTCGGCCTATTGGTTAAAAAATGA
GCTGATTTAACAAAAATTTAACGCGAATTTTAACAAAATATTAACGCTTACAATTTCCTGATGCGGTATT
TTCTCCTTACGCATCTGTGCGGTATTTCACACCGCATACGCGGATCTGCGCAGCACCATGGCCTGAAATA
ACCTCTGAAAGAGGAACTTGGTTAGGTACCTTCTGAGGCGGAAAGAACCAGCTGTGGAATGTGTGTCAGT
TAGGGTGTGGAAAGTCCCCAGGCTCCCCAGCAGGCAGAAGTATGCAAAGCATGCATCTCAATTAGTCAGC
AACCAGGTGTGGAAAGTCCCCAGGCTCCCCAGCAGGCAGAAGTATGCAAAGCATGCATCTCAATTAGTCA
GCAACCATAGTCCCGCCCCTAACTCCGCCCATCCCGCCCCTAACTCCGCCCAGTTCCGCCCATTCTCCGC
CCCATGGCTGACTAATTTTTTTTATTTATGCAGAGGCCGAGGCCGCCTCGGCCTCTGAGCTATTCCAGAA
GTAGTGAGGAGGCTTTTTTGGAGGCCTAGGCTTTTGCAAAAAGCTTGATTCTTCTGACACAACAGTCTCG
AACTTAAGGCTAGAGCCACCATGATTGAACAAGATGGATTGCACGCAGGTTCTCCGGCCGCTTGGGTGGA
GAGGCTATTCGGCTATGACTGGGCACAACAGACAATCGGCTGCTCTGATGCCGCCGTGTTCCGGCTGTCA
GCGCAGGGGCGCCCGGTTCTTTTTGTCAAGACCGACCTGTCCGGTGCCCTGAATGAACTGCAGGACGAGG
CAGCGCGGCTATCGTGGCTGGCCACGACGGGCGTTCCTTGCGCAGCTGTGCTCGACGTTGTCACTGAAGC
GGGAAGGGACTGGCTGCTATTGGGCGAAGTGCCGGGGCAGGATCTCCTGTCATCTCACCTTGCTCCTGCC
GAGAAAGTATCCATCATGGCTGATGCAATGCGGCGGCTGCATACGCTTGATCCGGCTACCTGCCCATTCG
ACCACCAAGCGAAACATCGCATCGAGCGAGCACGTACTCGGATGGAAGCCGGTCTTGTCGATCAGGATGA
TCTGGACGAAGAGCATCAGGGGCTCGCGCCAGCCGAACTGTTCGCCAGGCTCAAGGCGCGCATGCCCGAC
GGCGAGGATCTCGTCGTGACCCATGGCGATGCCTGCTTGCCGAATATCATGGTGGAAAATGGCCGCTTTT
CTGGATTCATCGACTGTGGCCGGCTGGGTGTGGCGGACCGCTATCAGGACATAGCGTTGGCTACCCGTGA
TATTGCTGAAGAGCTTGGCGGCGAATGGGCTGACCGCTTCCTCGTGCTTTACGGTATCGCCGCTCCCGAT
TCGCAGCGCATCGCCTTCTATCGCCTTCTTGACGAGTTCTTCTGAGCGGGACTCTGGGGTTCGAAATGAC
CGACCAAGCGACGCCCAACCTGCCATCACGATGGCCGCAATAAAATATCTTTATTTTCATTACATCTGTG
TGTTGGTTTTTTGTGTGAATCGATAGCGATAAGGATCCGCGTATGGTGCACTCTCAGTACAATCTGCTCT
GATGCCGCATAGTTAAGCCAGCCCCGACACCCGCCAACACCCGCTGACGCGCCCTGACGGGCTTGTCTGC
TCCCGGCATCCGCTTACAGACAAGCTGTGACCGTCTCCGGGAGCTGCATGTGTCAGAGGTTTTCACCGTC
ATCACCGAAACGCGCGAGACGAAAGGGCCTCGTGATACGCCTATTTTTATAGGTTAATGTCATGATAATA
ATGGTTTCTTAGACGTCAGGTGGCACTTTTCGGGGAAATGTGCGCGGAACCCCTATTTGTTTATTTTTCT
AAATACATTCAAATATGTATCCGCTCATGAGACAATAACCCTGATAAATGCTTCAATAATATTGAAAAAG
GAAGAGTATGAGTATTCAACATTTCCGTGTCGCCCTTATTCCCTTTTTTGCGGCATTTTGCCTTCCTGTT
TTTGCTCACCCAGAAACGCTGGTGAAAGTAAAAGATGCTGAAGATCAGTTGGGTGCACGAGTGGGTTACA
TCGAACTGGATCTCAACAGCGGTAAGATCCTTGAGAGTTTTCGCCCCGAAGAACGTTTTCCAATGATGAG
CACTTTTAAAGTTCTGCTATGTGGCGCGGTATTATCCCGTATTGACGCCGGGCAAGAGCAACTCGGTCGC
CGCATACACTATTCTCAGAATGACTTGGTTGAGTACTCACCAGTCACAGAAAAGCATCTTACGGATGGCA
TGACAGTAAGAGAATTATGCAGTGCTGCCATAACCATGAGTGATAACACTGCGGCCAACTTACTTCTGAC
AACGATCGGAGGACCGAAGGAGCTAACCGCTTTTTTGCACAACATGGGGGATCATGTAACTCGCCTTGAT
CGTTGGGAACCGGAGCTGAATGAAGCCATACCAAACGACGAGCGTGACACCACGATGCCTGTAGCAATGG
CAACAACGTTGCGCAAACTATTAACTGGCGAACTACTTACTCTAGCTTCCCGGCAACAATTAATAGACTG
GATGGAGGCGGATAAAGTTGCAGGACCACTTCTGCGCTCGGCCCTTCCGGCTGGCTGGTTTATTGCTGAT
AAATCTGGAGCCGGTGAGCGTGGGTCTCGCGGTATCATTGCAGCACTGGGGCCAGATGGTAAGCCCTCCC
GTATCGTAGTTATCTACACGACGGGGAGTCAGGCAACTATGGATGAACGAAATAGACAGATCGCTGAGAT
AGGTGCCTCACTGATTAAGCATTGGTAACTGTCAGACCAAGTTTACTCATATATACTTTAGATTGATTTA
AAACTTCATTTTTAATTTAAAAGGATCTAGGTGAAGATCCTTTTTGATAATCTCATGACCAAAATCCCTT
AACGTGAGTTTTCGTTCCACTGAGCGTCAGACCCCGTAGAAAAGATCAAAGGATCTTCTTGAGATCCTTT
TTTTCTGCGCGTAATCTGCTGCTTGCAAACAAAAAAACCACCGCTACCAGCGGTGGTTTGTTTGCCGGAT
CAAGAGCTACCAACTCTTTTTCCGAAGGTAACTGGCTTCAGCAGAGCGCAGATACCAAATACTGTTCTTC
TAGTGTAGCCGTAGTTAGGCCACCACTTCAAGAACTCTGTAGCACCGCCTACATACCTCGCTCTGCTAAT
CCTGTTACCAGTGGCTGCTGCCAGTGGCGATAAGTCGTGTCTTACCGGGTTGGACTCAAGACGATAGTTA
CCGGATAAGGCGCAGCGGTCGGGCTGAACGGGGGGTTCGTGCACACAGCCCAGCTTGGAGCGAACGACCT
ACACCGAACTGAGATACCTACAGCGTGAGCTATGAGAAAGCGCCACGCTTCCCGAAGGGAGAAAGGCGGA
CAGGTATCCGGTAAGCGGCAGGGTCGGAACAGGAGAGCGCACGAGGGAGCTTCCAGGGGGAAACGCCTGG
TATCTTTATAGTCCTGTCGGGTTTCGCCACCTCTGACTTGAGCGTCGATTTTTGTGATGCTCGTCAGGGG
GGCGGAGCCTATGGAAAAACGCCAGCAACGCGGCCTTTTTACGGTTCCTGGCCTTTTGCTGGCCTTTTGC
TCACATGGCTCGACAGATCT
Features (pLannotate 1.2.2; 21 found; start..end, strand, type, name):
    140..517     +  enhancer       CMV enhancer: human cytomegalovirus immediate early enhancer
    518..729     +  promoter       CMV promoter: human cytomegalovirus (CMV) immediate early promoter
    890..1022    +  intron         chimeric intron: chimera between introns from human β-globin and immunoglobulin heavy chain genes
   1067..1085    +  promoter       T7 promoter: promoter for bacteriophage T7 RNA polymerase
   1095..1169    +  CDS            N (fragment): REGN_LAMBD - Experimental evidence at protein level: Swiss-Prot protein existence level 1. Plays a role as a transcriptional antitermination factor that allows the virus to initiate its lytic phase. Activates expression of the delayed viral early genes by modifying host RNA polymerase (RNAP) into a form that is resistant to termination signals. This antitermination function requires the host NusA protein which serves to stabilize the interaction between antitermination protein N and host RNA polymerase. From Escherichia phage lambda (Bacteriophage lambda).
   1197..1224    +  CDS            3xHA (fragment): three tandem HA epitope tags
   1251..1811    +  CDS            TNRC6C (fragment): TNR6C_HUMAN - Also known as KIAA1582. Experimental evidence at protein level: Swiss-Prot protein existence level 1. Plays a role in RNA-mediated gene silencing by micro-RNAs (miRNAs). Required for miRNA-dependent translational repression of complementary mRNAs by argonaute family proteins. As scaffoldng protein associates with argonaute proteins bound to partially complementary mRNAs and simultaneously can recruit CCR4-NOT and PAN deadenylase complexes. From Homo sapiens (Human).
   1826..1843    -  promoter       T3 promoter (fragment): promoter for bacteriophage T3 RNA polymerase
   1861..1982    -  polyA_signal   SV40 poly(A) signal: SV40 polyadenylation signal
   2005..2073    -  CDS            large T antigen (fragment): large T antigen from SV40 (simian virus 40)
   2097..2164    +  CDS            lacZα (fragment): LacZα fragment of β-galactosidase; lacZ fragment
   2168..2596    +  rep_origin     f1 ori (sequence partly withheld): f1 bacteriophage origin of replication; arrow indicates direction of (+) strand synthesis
   2624..2675    -  misc_feature   bom (fragment): basis of mobility region from pBR322
   2740..3097    +  promoter       SV40 promoter: SV40 enhancer and early promoter
   3148..3939    +  CDS            neo: KKA2_KLEPN - Also known as kan, nptII. Experimental evidence at protein level: Swiss-Prot protein existence level 1. Resistance to kanamycin, neomycin, paromomycin, ribostamycin, butirosin and gentamicin B. From Klebsiella pneumoniae.
   4006..4054    +  polyA_signal   poly(A) signal: synthetic polyadenylation signal
   4074..4128    -  misc_feature   bom (fragment): basis of mobility region from pBR322
   4230..4265    -  CDS            rop (fragment): Rop protein, which maintains plasmids at low copy number; rop
   4360..4464    +  promoter       AmpR promoter: bla
   4465..5325    +  CDS            AmpR: β-lactamase; bla; confers resistance to ampicillin, carbenicillin, and related antibiotics
   5496..6084    +  rep_origin     ori: high-copy-number ColE1/pMB1/pBR322/pUC origin of replication
