[The description below was written by a language model from this plasmid's Addgene catalogue record and pLannotate feature annotations shown in this document.]
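Description:
pCIneo-lambdaN-HA-HsTNRC6C-MID2-Cterm_H is a mammalian expression plasmid built on the pCI-neo backbone, about 6.2 kb according to the depositor's full sequence. It is propagated in E. coli through a high-copy ColE1/pUC-type origin with ampicillin selection (AmpR under its own bla promoter), and it also carries an f1 origin for single-stranded DNA production. For selection in mammalian cells, an SV40 enhancer/early promoter drives a neomycin phosphotransferase gene followed by a synthetic polyadenylation signal, allowing G418-type selection of stable transfectants.

The expression cassette uses the human CMV immediate early enhancer and promoter followed by the chimeric β-globin/immunoglobulin intron, which generally improves transcript processing and expression, and it ends in an SV40 poly(A) signal. A T7 promoter upstream and a T3 promoter fragment downstream flank the insert. The open reading frame encodes a short fragment of the bacteriophage lambda N protein, then an HA epitope (annotated as a partial match to a 3xHA element, consistent with a single tag), then a roughly 560 nt fragment of human TNRC6C described as the MID2 and C-terminal region, derived from isoform 2 according to the depositor. TNRC6C is a GW182-family protein that acts with Argonaute proteins in miRNA-mediated silencing and recruits deadenylase complexes. The lambda N peptide is a standard RNA-tethering handle that binds BoxB hairpins, so the fusion is presumably intended for artificial recruitment to a BoxB-containing reporter mRNA, to test the silencing activity of this region independently of miRNAs. This fits the associated study of a C-terminal silencing domain in GW182, although the record itself states only mammalian expression. The HA tag permits detection of the protein. The depositor sequence may be theoretical rather than fully verified.
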