Addgene plasmid #146518: pCIneo-lambdaN-HA-HsTNRC6C-MID2-Cterm_H
Purpose: Mammalian Expression of HsTNRC6C-MID2-Cterm
Depositing lab: Elisa Izaurralde. Depositing organization: Max Planck Institute for Developmental Biology. Publication: A C-terminal silencing domain in GW182 is essential for miRNA function. Eulalio A, Helms S, Fritzsch C, Fauser M, Izaurralde E. RNA. 2009 Jun;15(6):1067-77. doi: 10.1261/rna.1605509. Epub 2009 Apr 21. PubMed 19383769.
Backbone
  Vector backbone: pCI-neo
  Vector type: Mammalian Expression
Growth in bacteria
  Bacterial resistance: Ampicillin, 100 μg/mL
  Growth temperature: 37°C
  Growth strain: DH5alpha
  Copy number: High Copy
Gene/Insert
  Gene/Insert name: HsTNRC6C-MID2-Cterm
  Species: H. sapiens (human)
  Entrez Gene: TNRC6C
  Cloning method: Unknown
Terms and licenses: Academic/Nonprofit Terms; Industry Terms: Not Available to Industry
Depositor comments: Hs TNRC6C isoform2 given by NCBI: NM_018996.3 Plasmids from this collection were made available to the research community and donated after the lab closed. Please note that the sequence provided by the depositing laboratory may be theoretical/predicted or based on Sanger sequencing results. There may be discrepancies between sequencing results obtained by Addgene and the depositor sequence. If an Addgene verified sequence is not available, please contact before placing your order to request that our lab fully sequence the plasmid.
How to cite: pCIneo-lambdaN-HA-HsTNRC6C-MID2-Cterm_H was a gift from Elisa Izaurralde (Addgene plasmid # 146518 ; http://n2t.net/addgene:146518 ; RRID:Addgene_146518)
